>Addgene plasmid #52365 | pTT5-hSDC1-CS1 | addgene partial sequence | sequence record 82391 | CMV-F 5'-CGCAAATGGGCGGTAGGCGTG-3'
AGCAGAGCTCGTTTAGTGAACCGTCAGATCCTCACTCTCTTCCGCATCGCTGTCTGCGAGGGCCAGCTGT
TGGGCTCGCGGTTGAGGACAAACTCTTCGCGGTCTTTCCAGTACTCTTGGATCGGAAACCCGTCGGCCTC
CGAACGGTACTCCGCCACCGAGGGACCTGAGCGAGTCCGCATCGACCGGATCGGAAAACCTCTCGAGAAA
GGCGTCTAACCAGTCACAGTCGCAAGGTAGGCTGAGCACCGTGGCGGGCGGCAGCGGGTGGCGGTCGGGG
TTGTTTCTGGCGGAGGTGCTGCTGATGATGTAATTAAAGTAGGCGGTCTTGAGACGGCGGATGGTCGAGG
TGAGGTGTGGCAGGCTTGAGATCCAGCTGTTGGGGTGAGTACTCCCTCTCAAAAGCGGGCATTACTTCTG
CGCTAAGATTGTCAGTTTCCAAAAACGAGGAGGATTTGATATTCACCTGGCCCGATCTGGCCATACACTT
GAGTGACAATGACATCCACTTTGCCTTTCTCTCCACAGGTGTCCACTCCCAGGTCCAAGTTTAAACGGAT
CTCTAGCGAATTCCCTCTAGAGGGCCCGTTTCTGCTAGCAAGCTTATGAGGCGCGCGGCGCTCTGGCTCT
GGCTGTGCGCGCTGGCGCTGAGCCTGCAGCTGGCCCTGCCGCAAATTGTGGCTACTAATTTGCCCCCTGA
AGATCAAGATGGCTCTGGGGATGACTCTGACAACTTCTCCGGCTCAGGTGCAGGTGCTTTGCAAGATATC
ACCTTGTCACAGCAGACCCCCTCCACTTGGAAGGACACGCAGCTCCTGACGGCTATTCCCACGTCTCCAG
AACCCACCGGCCTGGAGGCTACAGCTGCCTCCACCTCCACCCTGCCGGCTGGAGAGGGGCCCAAGGAGGG
AGAGGCTGTAGTCCTGCCAGAAGTGGAGCCTGGCCTCACCG
