>Addgene plasmid #52365 | pTT5-hSDC1-CS1 | addgene partial sequence | sequence record 82940 | rb_glob_PA_term-R 5'-CCCATATGTCCTTCCGAGTG-3'
ATGAAAATAAATTTCCTTTATTAGCCAGAGGTCGAGGTCGGGGGATCCTCAGGCATAGAATTCCTCCTGT
TTGGTGGGCTTCTGGTAGGCCCCGCCGTTGGCTTGTTTCGGCTCCTCCAAGGAGTAGCTGCCTTCGTCCT
TCTTCTTCATGCGGTACAGCATGAAACCCACCAGGCACACAGCAAAGATGAGCCCCACGAGGCCTCCGGC
AATGACCCCTCCCAGCACCTCTTTCCTGTCCAGGAGGCCCTGTGAGGCCCCCGTGGCCCCCTGATCCACT
GGGGACTGGTTCCGGCGGTCAGGCTCCACGGCCACTACAGCCGTATTCTCCCCCGAGGTTTCAAAGGTGA
AGTCCTGCTCCCCAGCGCCCTCTGCTGCTGGGAGCTGACTGGAGGCTCCATCCTCAGCAGCCCTCTCGGT
GGCAGAAGGACCTCCATCCTCTGTGTGGGGAGTGTGAAGGTCAGCTTGGCTGGGTCCTGCAGGGGTTGAG
GTCTCATGGTGGCCAGGCTGCATGTCCCTGTGGGGGTGGGAGGTGGCGGGCTCCTGGGCCGTGGTGGCTG
TGGTCGTTGAGGCCTGATGAGTGGTCGGGAGCTGTGTGGTCTCCCTGGGTCGGGGGGTGGCCTCCTGCTC
CTGGGCGGTGAGGCCAGGCTCCACTTCTGGCAGGACTACAGCCTCTCCCTCCTTGGGCCCCTCTCCAGCC
GGCAGGGTGGAGGTGGAGGCAGCTGTAGCCTCCAGGCCGGTGGGTTCTGGAGACGTGGGAATAGCCGTCA
GGAGCTGCGTGTCCTTCCAAGTGGAGGGGGTCTGCTGTGACAAGGTGATATCTTGCAAAGCACCTGCACC
TGAGCCGGAGAAGTTGTCAGAGTCATCCCCAGAGCCATCTTGATCTTCAAGGG
