[The description below was written by a language model from this plasmid's Addgene catalogue record.]
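Description:
pTT5-hSDC1-CS1 is a mammalian expression plasmid built on the pTT5 backbone (about 4.4 kb without insert), a vector designed for transient protein production in HEK293-EBNA1 (293E) cells grown in suspension. In bacteria it is maintained as a high-copy plasmid under ampicillin selection. The record does not include a feature table, so the replication origins and other backbone elements are not itemised. The choice of an EBNA1-expressing host fits the general design of pTT-series vectors, which rely on EBNA1 in the host cell to support episomal maintenance and raise expression. No mammalian selection marker is stated.

The payload is a 933 bp human SDC1 (syndecan-1, also known as CD138) coding sequence placed under the CMV promoter and cloned between HindIII and BamHI sites; whether those sites survived cloning is not recorded. The insert carries two substitutions, R95Q and S184A, numbered according to the scheme used in the associated publication. S184A is the intended mutation named in the construct's purpose. The record gives no explanation for R95Q. No epitope tags or fusion partners are listed.

Syndecan-1 is a cell-surface proteoglycan whose serine residues serve as attachment points for glycosaminoglycan chains. The associated work examined how the mitogen lacritin targets heparanase-modified syndecan-1 through a hybrid binding site involving core protein sequence plus heparan and chondroitin sulfate. In that context, replacing a serine with alanine, together with the "CS1" designation, suggests this mutant removes a candidate chondroitin sulfate attachment site, although the record does not say so explicitly. The construct is suited to producing this mutant for comparison with wild-type or other substitution-site variants in binding studies.
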