Addgene plasmid #52365: pTT5-hSDC1-CS1
Purpose: expresses human Syndecan-1 point mutant at S184A in HEK293-EBNA1 (293E) suspension culture.
Depositing lab: Gordon Laurie. Depositing organization: University of Virginia. Publication: Targeting of heparanase-modified syndecan-1 by prosecretory mitogen lacritin requires conserved core GAGAL plus heparan and chondroitin sulfate as a novel hybrid binding site that enhances selectivity. Zhang Y, Wang N, Raab RW, McKown RL, Irwin JA, Kwon I, van Kuppevelt TH, Laurie GW. J Biol Chem. 2013 Apr 26;288(17):12090-101. doi: 10.1074/jbc.M112.422717. Epub 2013 Mar 15. PubMed 23504321.
Backbone
  Vector backbone: pTT5
  Backbone manufacturer: NRC Biotechnology Research Institute
  Backbone size w/o insert (bp): 4401
  Vector type: Mammalian Expression
Growth in bacteria
  Bacterial resistance: Ampicillin, 100 μg/mL
  Growth temperature: 37°C
  Growth strain: DH5alpha
  Copy number: High Copy
Gene/Insert
  Gene/Insert name: SDC1 (alt name: Syndecan-1 S184A)
  Species: H. sapiens (human)
  Insert size (bp): 933
  Mutation: R95Q and S184A (according to numbering in Fig. 2A of associated publication)
  Entrez Gene: SDC1 (a.k.a. CD138, SDC, SYND1, syndecan)
  Promoter: CMV
  Cloning method: Restriction Enzyme; 5′ cloning site HindIII (unknown if destroyed); 3′ cloning site BamHI (unknown if destroyed)
  Sequencing primers: 5′ CCATACACTTGAGTGACAATGAC; 3′ TATGTCCTTCCGAGTGAGAG
Resource information
  A portion of this plasmid was derived from a plasmid made by: pTT5 backbone used in his plasmids was obtained from Yves Durocher at National Research Council of Canada (NRC)
Terms and licenses: Academic/Nonprofit Terms; Industry Terms: Not Available to Industry
How to cite: pTT5-hSDC1-CS1 was a gift from Gordon Laurie (Addgene plasmid # 52365 ; http://n2t.net/addgene:52365 ; RRID:Addgene_52365)
